Addgene plasmid #170990: bdSUMO-R9-GFP-HiBit
Purpose: For bacterial expression of bdSUMO tagged muGFP with R9 peptide and NanoLuc complementation peptide variant #86
Depositing lab: Angus Johnston. Depositing organization: Monash University. Publication: Unravelling cytosolic delivery of cell penetrating peptides with a quantitative endosomal escape assay. Teo SLY, Rennick JJ, Yuen D, Al-Wassiti H, Johnston APR, Pouton CW. Nat Commun. 2021 Jun 17;12(1):3721. doi: 10.1038/s41467-021-23997-x. PubMed 34140497.
Backbone
  Vector backbone: pET His6 MBP TEV LIC cloning vector (2M-T)
  Backbone size w/o insert (bp): 4694
  Total vector size (bp): 5777
  Vector type: Bacterial Expression, Luciferase
Growth in bacteria
  Bacterial resistance: Ampicillin, 100 μg/mL
  Growth temperature: 37°C
  Growth strain: DH5alpha
  Copy number: Low Copy
Gene/Insert
  Gene/Insert name: 14x-His-bdSUMO-R9-muGFP-HiBiT
  Species: Synthetic; Brachypodium distachyon
  Insert size (bp): 1098
  Promoter: T7
  Cloning method: Gibson Cloning
  Sequencing primers: 5′ TAATACGACTCACTATAGGG; 3′ GCTAGTTATTGCTCAGCGG
Terms and licenses: Academic/Nonprofit Terms; Industry Terms: Not Available to Industry
Depositor comments: Please visit https://www.biorxiv.org/content/10.1101/2020.08.20.258350v1 for bioRxiv preprint.
How to cite: bdSUMO-R9-GFP-HiBit was a gift from Angus Johnston (Addgene plasmid # 170990 ; http://n2t.net/addgene:170990 ; RRID:Addgene_170990)
