[The description below was written by a language model from this plasmid's Addgene catalogue record and pLannotate feature annotations shown in this document.]
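Description:
bdSUMO-R9-GFP-HiBit is a bacterial expression plasmid built by Gibson cloning into a pET-family backbone (the pET His6 MBP TEV LIC vector, 2M-T), with a total size of about 5.8 kb. It is propagated in E. coli under ampicillin selection from the bla (AmpR) gene and replicates from a ColE1/pBR322-type origin. The accompanying rop gene and bom region are consistent with the low copy number listed in the record. The feature table also picks up two fragments of a tetracycline resistance gene and its promoter flanking the expression cassette. These appear to be interrupted pBR322 remnants rather than a functional marker, and tetracycline is not listed as a selection.

The payload is a roughly 1.1 kb synthetic open reading frame driven by the T7 promoter, with the phage T7 gene 10 ribosome binding site upstream and a T7 terminator downstream, so expression requires a host that supplies T7 RNA polymerase. According to the record, the fusion reads 14x-His, bdSUMO (the SUMO domain from Brachypodium distachyon, which the automated annotation matches to a rice SUMO1 homologue), the nona-arginine (R9) cell-penetrating peptide, the monomeric green fluorescent protein muGFP, and the HiBiT peptide (NanoLuc complementation variant #86). The His tag allows affinity purification, and SUMO fusion tags of this kind are generally removed with a cognate SUMO protease. HiBiT reconstitutes luciferase activity when it meets the complementary large NanoLuc fragment. The His tag, R9 and HiBiT segments are not individually annotated in the feature table. The associated work concerns quantifying cytosolic delivery and endosomal escape of cell-penetrating peptides, so the purified protein serves as a fluorescent, luminescence-reporting R9 cargo.
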