Features (pLannotate 1.2.2; 15 found; start..end, strand, type, name):
    104..208     +  promoter       AmpR promoter: bla
    209..1069    +  CDS            AmpR: β-lactamase; bla; confers resistance to ampicillin, carbenicillin, and related antibiotics
   1240..1828    +  rep_origin     ori: high-copy-number ColE1/pMB1/pBR322/pUC origin of replication
   2014..2153    -  misc_feature   bom: basis of mobility region from pBR322
   2255..2446    -  CDS            rop: Rop protein, which maintains plasmids at low copy number; rop
   2463..2843    +  CDS            YPB1_ECOLX: Protein predicted: Swiss-Prot protein existence level 4. From Escherichia coli.
   3085..3985    -  CDS            TcR (fragment): tetracycline efflux protein; tet; confers resistance to tetracycline
   4007..4025    +  promoter       T7 promoter: promoter for bacteriophage T7 RNA polymerase
   4114..4136    +  RBS            RBS: efficient ribosome binding site from bacteriophage T7 gene 10 (Olins and Rangwala, 1989)
   4222..4449    +  CDS            SUMO1 (fragment): SUMO1_ORYSJ - Also known as SMT3, SUM1. Experimental evidence at protein level: Swiss-Prot protein existence level 1. Ubiquitin-like protein which can be covalently attached to target lysines as a monomer. Does not seem to be involved in protein degradation and may function as an antagonist of ubiquitin in the degradation process (By similarity). From Oryza sativa subsp. japonica (Rice).
   4483..5193    +  CDS            muGFP: muGFP is a basic (constitutively fluorescent) green fluorescent protein published in 2018, derived from Aequorea victoria.
   5267..5316    +  CDS            SET1 (fragment): solubility-enhancement tag derived from T7 phage gene 10B
   5324..5371    +  terminator     T7 terminator: transcription terminator for bacteriophage T7 RNA polymerase
   5397..5689    -  CDS            TcR (fragment): tetracycline efflux protein; tet; confers resistance to tetracycline
   5737..5765    -  promoter       tet promoter: E. coli promoter for tetracycline efflux protein gene
>Addgene plasmid #170990 | bdSUMO-R9-GFP-HiBit | addgene full sequence | sequence record 337535 | Addgene NGS Result
TTCTTGAAGACGAAAGGGCCTCGTGATACGCCTATTTTTATAGGTTAATGTCATGATAATAATGGTTTCT
TAGACGTCAGGTGGCACTTTTCGGGGAAATGTGCGCGGAACCCCTATTTGTTTATTTTTCTAAATACATT
CAAATATGTATCCGCTCATGAGACAATAACCCTGATAAATGCTTCAATAACATTGAAAAAGGAAGAGTAT
GAGTATTCAACATTTCCGTGTCGCCCTTATTCCCTTTTTTGCGGCATTTTGCCTTCCTGTTTTTGCTCAC
CCAGAAACGCTGGTGAAAGTAAAAGATGCTGAAGATCAGTTGGGTGCACGAGTGGGTTACATCGAACTGG
ATCTCAACAGCGGTAAGATCCTTGAGAGTTTTCGCCCCGAAGAACGTTTTCCAATGATGAGCACTTTTAA
AGTTCTGCTATGTGGCGCGGTATTATCCCGTGTTGACGCCGGGCAAGAGCAACTCGGTCGCCGCATACAC
TATTCTCAGAATGACTTGGTTGAGTACTCACCAGTCACAGAAAAGCATCTTACGGATGGCATGACAGTAA
GAGAATTATGCAGTGCTGCCATAACCATGAGTGATAACACTGCGGCCAACTTACTTCTGACAACGATCGG
AGGACCGAAGGAGCTAACCGCTTTTTTGCACAACATGGGGGATCATGTAACTCGCCTTGATCGTTGGGAA
CCGGAGCTGAATGAAGCCATACCAAACGACGAGCGTGACACCACGATGCCTGCAGCAATGGCAACAACGT
TGCGCAAACTATTAACTGGCGAACTACTTACTCTAGCTTCCCGGCAACAATTAATAGACTGGATGGAGGC
GGATAAAGTTGCAGGACCACTTCTGCGCTCGGCCCTTCCGGCTGGCTGGTTTATTGCTGATAAATCTGGA
GCCGGTGAGCGTGGGTCTCGCGGTATCATTGCAGCACTGGGGCCAGATGGTAAGCCCTCCCGTATCGTAG
TTATCTACACGACGGGGAGTCAGGCAACTATGGATGAACGAAATAGACAGATCGCTGAGATAGGTGCCTC
ACTGATTAAGCATTGGTAACTGTCAGACCAAGTTTACTCATATATACTTTAGATTGATTTAAAACTTCAT
TTTTAATTTAAAAGGATCTAGGTGAAGATCCTTTTTGATAATCTCATGACCAAAATCCCTTAACGTGAGT
TTTCGTTCCACTGAGCGTCAGACCCCGTAGAAAAGATCAAAGGATCTTCTTGAGATCCTTTTTTTCTGCG
CGTAATCTGCTGCTTGCAAACAAAAAAACCACCGCTACCAGCGGTGGTTTGTTTGCCGGATCAAGAGCTA
CCAACTCTTTTTCCGAAGGTAACTGGCTTCAGCAGAGCGCAGATACCAAATACTGTCCTTCTAGTGTAGC
CGTAGTTAGGCCACCACTTCAAGAACTCTGTAGCACCGCCTACATACCTCGCTCTGCTAATCCTGTTACC
AGTGGCTGCTGCCAGTGGCGATAAGTCGTGTCTTACCGGGTTGGACTCAAGACGATAGTTACCGGATAAG
GCGCAGCGGTCGGGCTGAACGGGGGGTTCGTGCACACAGCCCAGCTTGGAGCGAACGACCTACACCGAAC
TGAGATACCTACAGCGTGAGCTATGAGAAAGCGCCACGCTTCCCGAAGGGAGAAAGGCGGACAGGTATCC
GGTAAGCGGCAGGGTCGGAACAGGAGAGCGCACGAGGGAGCTTCCAGGGGGAAACGCCTGGTATCTTTAT
AGTCCTGTCGGGTTTCGCCACCTCTGACTTGAGCGTCGATTTTTGTGATGCTCGTCAGGGGGGCGGAGCC
TATGGAAAAACGCCAGCAACGCGGCCTTTTTACGGTTCCTGGCCTTTTGCTGGCCTTTTGCTCACATGTT
CTTTCCTGCGTTATCCCCTGATTCTGTGGATAACCGTATTACCGCCTTTGAGTGAGCTGATACCGCTCGC
CGCAGCCGAACGACCGAGCGCAGCGAGTCAGTGAGCGAGGAAGCGGAAGAGCGCCTGATGCGGTATTTTC
TCCTTACGCATCTGTGCGGTATTTCACACCGCAATGGTGCACTCTCAGTACAATCTGCTCTGATGCCGCA
TAGTTAAGCCAGTATACACTCCGCTATCGCTACGTGACTGGGTCATGGCTGCGCCCCGACACCCGCCAAC
ACCCGCTGACGCGCCCTGACGGGCTTGTCTGCTCCCGGCATCCGCTTACAGACAAGCTGTGACCGTCTCC
GGGAGCTGCATGTGTCAGAGGTTTTCACCGTCATCACCGAAACGCGCGAGGCAGCTGCGGTAAAGCTCAT
CAGCGTGGTCGTGAAGCGATTCACAGATGTCTGCCTGTTCATCCGCGTCCAGCTCGTTGAGTTTCTCCAG
AAGCGTTAATGTCTGGCTTCTGATAAAGCGGGCCATGTTAAGGGCGGTTTTTTCCTGTTTGGTCACTGAT
GCCTCCGTGTAAGGGGGATTTCTGTTCATGGGGGTAATGATACCGATGAAACGAGAGAGGATGCTCACGA
TACGGGTTACTGATGATGAACATGCCCGGTTACTGGAACGTTGTGAGGGTAAACAACTGGCGGTATGGAT
GCGGCGGGACCAGAGAAAAATCACTCAGGGTCAATGCCAGCGCTTCGTTAATACAGATGTAGGTGTTCCA
CAGGGTAGCCAGCAGCATCCTGCGATGCAGATCCGGAACATAATGGTGCAGGGCGCTGACTTCCGCGTTT
CCAGACTTTACGAAACACGGAAACCGAAGACCATTCATGTTGTTGCTCAGGTCGCAGACGTTTTGCAGCA
GCAGTCGCTTCACGTTCGCTCGCGTATCGGTGATTCATTCTGCTAACCAGTAAGGCAACCCCGCCAGCCT
AGCCGGGTCCTCAACGACAGGAGCACGATCATGCGCACCCGTGGCCAGGACCCAACGCTGCCCGAGATGC
GCCGCGTGCGGCTGCTGGAGATGGCGGACGCGATGGATATGTTCTGCCAAGGGTTGGTTTGCGCATTCAC
AGTTCTCCGCAAGAATTGATTGGCTCCAATTCTTGGAGTGGTGAATCCGTTAGCGAGGTGCCGCCGGCTT
CCATTCAGGTCGAGGTGGCCCGGCTCCATGCACCGCGACGCAACGCGGGGAGGCAGACAAGGTATAGGGC
GGCGCCTACAATCCATGCCAACCCGTTCCATGTGCTCGCCGAGGCGGCATAAATCGCCGTGACGATCAGC
GGTCCAATGATCGAAGTTAGGCTGGTAAGAGCCGCGAGCGATCCTTGAAGCTGTCCCTGATGGTCGTCAT
CTACCTGCCTGGACAGCATGGCCTGCAACGCGGGCATCCCGATGCCGCCGGAAGCGAGAAGAATCATAAT
GGGGAAGGCCATCCAGCCTCGCGTCGCGAACGCCAGCAAGACGTAGCCCAGCGCGTCGGCCGCCATGCCG
GCGATAATGGCCTGCTTCTCGCCGAAACGTTTGGTGGCGGGACCAGTGACGAAGGCTTGAGCGAGGGCGT
GCAAGATTCCGAATACCGCAAGCGACAGGCCGATCATCGTCGCGCTCCAGCGAAAGCGGTCCTCGCCGAA
AATGACCCAGAGCGCTGCCGGCACCTGTCCTACGAGTTGCATGATAAAGAAGACAGTCATAAGTGCGGCG
ACGATAGTCATGCCCCGCGCCCACCGGAAGGAGCTGACTGGGTTGAAGGCTCTCAAGGGCATCGGTCGAC
GCTCTCCCTTATGCGACTCCTGCATTAGGAAGCAGCCCAGTAGTAGGTTGAGGCCGTTGAGCACCGCCGC
CGCAAGGAATGGTGCATGCAAGGAGATGGCGCCCAACAGTCCCCCGGCCACGGGGCCTGCCACCATACCC
ACGCCGAAACAAGCGCTCATGAGCCCGAAGTGGCGAGCCCGATCTTCCCCATCGGTGATGTCGGCGATAT
AGGCGCCAGCAACCGCACCTGTGGCGCCGGTGATGCCGGCCACGATGCGTCCGGCGTAGAGGATCGAGAT
CTCGATCCCGCGAAATTAATACGACTCACTATAGGGAGACCACAACGGTTTCCCTCTAGTGCCGGCTCCG
GAGAGCTCTTTAATTAAGCGGCCGCCCTGCAGGACTCGAGTTCTAGAAATAATTTTGTTTAACTTTAAGA
AGGAGATATACATATGAGCAAGCATCACCATCATTCAGGCCATCACCATACCGGACACCACCATCATTCA
GGCAGTCATCACCATACCGGCCACATCAATCTTAAAGTCAAGGGACAGGACGGTAATGAAGTGTTCTTTC
GTATCAAGCGCTCGACTCAGCTTAAAAAACTTATGAACGCTTATTGCGACCGCCAATCGGTTGATATGAC
AGCCATTGCTTTTTTATTTGATGGCCGTCGTCTTCGCGCGGAACAAACGCCTGATGAGCTTGAGATGGAA
GATGGGGATGAGATTGACGCCATGTTACACCAGACCGGTGGGGGTCGTAGAAGACGGCGGCGGAGACGTC
GCAGCAAAGGAGAAGAACTTTTCACTGGAGTTGTCCCAATTCTTGTTGAATTAGATGGTGATGTTAATGG
GCACAAATTTTCTGTCCGTGGAGAGGGTGAAGGTGATGCTACAAACGGAAAACTCACCCTTAAATTTATT
TGCACTACTGGAAAACTACCTGTTCCGTGGCCAACACTTGTCACTACTCTGACCTATGGTGTTCTATGCT
TTTCCCGTTATCCGGATCACATGAAACGGCATGACTTTTTCAAGAGTGCCATGCCCGAAGGTTATGTACA
GGAACGCACTATATCTTTCAAAGATGACGGGACCTACAAGACGCGTGCTGAAGTCAAGTTTGAAGGTGAT
ACCCTTGTTAATCGTATCGAGTTAAAAGGTATTGATTTTAAAGAAGATGGAAACATTCTCGGACACAAAC
TGGAGTACAACTTTAACTCACACAATGTATACATCACGGCAGACAAACAAAAGAATGGAATCAAAGCTTA
CTTCAAAATTCGCCACAACGTTGAAGATGGTTCCGTTCAACTAGCAGACCATTATCAACAAAATACTCCA
ATTGGCGATGGCCCTGTCCTTTTACCAGACAACCATTACCTCTCGACACAATCTGTTCTTTCGAAAGATC
CCAACGAAAAGCGTGACCACATGGTCCTTCTTGAGGATGTAACTGCTGCTGGGATTACACATGGCATGGA
TGAACTCTACAAAGTATCAGGTTGGCGTCTTTTCAAAAAGATTTCCGGGGGCTCGGGCTAAGGTACCACG
CGTGCGCGCTGATCCGGCTGCTAACAAAGCCCGAAAGGAAGCTGAGTTGGCTGCTGCCACCGCTGAGCAA
TAACTAGCATAACCCCTTGGGGCCTCTAAACGGGTCTTGAGGGGTTTTTTGCTGAAAGGAGGAACTATAT
CCGGATATCCACAGGACGGGTGTGGTCGCCATGATCGCGTAGTCGATAGTGGCTCCAAGTAGCGAAGCGA
GCAGGACTGGGCGGCGGCCAAAGCGGTCGGACAGTGCTCCGAGAACGGGTGCGCATAGAAATTGCATCAA
CGCATATAGCGCTAGCAGCACGCCATAGTGACTGGCGATGCTGTCGGAATGGACGATATCCCGCAAGAGG
CCCGGCAGTACCAGCATAACCAAGCCTATGCCTACAGCATCCAGGGTGACGGTGCCGAGGATGACGATGA
GCGCATTGTTAGATTTCATACACGGTGCCTGACTGCGTTAGCAATTTAACTGTGATAAACTACCGCATTA
AAGCTTATCGATGATAAGCTGTCAAACATGAGAA
